Addgene plasmid #60013: Human _TFAM_NoMTS_Dimer_pET28a+
Purpose: Expresses TFAM No MTS dimerization mutant in bacterial cells
Depositing lab: David Chan. Depositing organization: California Institute of Technology. Publication: Distinct structural features of TFAM drive mitochondrial DNA packaging versus transcriptional activation. Ngo HB, Lovely GA, Phillips R, Chan DC. Nat Commun. 2014;5:3077. doi: 10.1038/ncomms4077. PubMed 24435062.
Backbone
  Vector backbone: pET28a+
  Backbone manufacturer: Novagen
  Backbone size w/o insert (bp): 5369
  Total vector size (bp): 5953
  Vector type: Bacterial Expression
Growth in bacteria
  Bacterial resistance: Kanamycin, 50 μg/mL
  Growth temperature: 37°C
  Growth strain: DH5alpha
  Copy number: High Copy
Gene/Insert
  Gene/Insert name: Human TFAM No MTS (alt name: TCF6; MTTF1; MTTFA; TCF6L1; TCF6L2; TCF6L3)
  Species: H. sapiens (human)
  Insert size (bp): 618
  Mutation: Missing 1st 42 aas (Mitochondrial targeting sequence); Changed K95A, Y99F, E106A, E112A and R116A
  GenBank ID: 7019
  Entrez Gene: TFAM (a.k.a. MTDPS15, MTTF1, MTTFA, TCF6, TCF6L1, TCF6L2, TCF6L3)
  Promoter: T7
  Tag / fusion protein: 6xHis (N terminal on backbone)
  Cloning method: Restriction Enzyme; 5′ cloning site BamHI (not destroyed); 3′ cloning site XhoI (not destroyed)
  Sequencing primers: 5′ T7; 3′ T7 Terminator
Terms and licenses: Academic/Nonprofit Terms; Industry Terms: Not Available to Industry
Depositor comments: Note that depositor's assembled sequence is WT TFAM; mutations are clear in Addgene quality control sequence.
How to cite: Human _TFAM_NoMTS_Dimer_pET28a+ was a gift from David Chan (Addgene plasmid # 60013 ; http://n2t.net/addgene:60013 ; RRID:Addgene_60013)
