[The description below was written by a language model from this plasmid's Addgene catalogue record and pLannotate feature annotations shown in this document.]
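Description:
Human _TFAM_NoMTS_Dimer_pET28a+ is a bacterial expression plasmid built on the Novagen pET28a+ backbone (about 5.95 kb in total) for producing a mutant form of human mitochondrial transcription factor A (TFAM) in E. coli. It is propagated through a ColE1/pBR322-type origin, with the bom and rop elements also annotated, although the catalogue lists it as high copy. Selection is by kanamycin resistance from an aph(3')-Ia gene. An f1 origin is also present.

The roughly 618 bp insert was cloned between BamHI and XhoI, both of which are retained. It encodes TFAM lacking its first 42 residues, the mitochondrial targeting sequence, so the product corresponds to the mature protein. It is recorded as carrying five substitutions, K95A, Y99F, E106A, E112A and R116A, which together are described as a dimerization mutant.

Expression is driven by a T7 promoter followed by a lac operator and the T7 gene 10 ribosome binding site. The plasmid-borne lacI keeps transcription repressed until IPTG induction in a host that supplies T7 RNA polymerase, and a T7 terminator closes the unit. The backbone contributes an N-terminal 6xHis tag, a thrombin cleavage site and the T7 tag leader upstream of TFAM, allowing affinity purification and tag removal. A second His-tag sequence is annotated just downstream of the insert, but the record does not say whether it is translated as part of the protein. Small "TcR", "capTEV" and "SET1" fragment hits look like partial matches to backbone sequence rather than functional parts.

The depositor notes that the assembled full sequence, from which the feature table was generated, shows wild-type TFAM. The mutations are instead evident in the repository's quality-control sequencing. The associated study concerns how TFAM structural features contribute to mitochondrial DNA packaging versus transcriptional activation.
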