Features (pLannotate 1.2.2; 22 found; start..end, strand, type, name):
     12..467     +  rep_origin     f1 ori (sequence partly withheld): f1 bacteriophage origin of replication; arrow indicates direction of (+) strand synthesis
    494..551     +  promoter       AmpR promoter (fragment): bla
    560..1375    -  CDS            KanR: aminoglycoside phosphotransferase; aph(3')-Ia; confers resistance to kanamycin in bacteria or G418 (Geneticin®) in eukaryotes
   1497..2085    +  rep_origin     ori: high-copy-number ColE1/pMB1/pBR322/pUC origin of replication
   2271..2413    -  misc_feature   bom: basis of mobility region from pBR322
   2515..2706    -  CDS            rop: Rop protein, which maintains plasmids at low copy number; rop
   2723..3103    +  CDS            YPB1_ECOLX: Protein predicted: Swiss-Prot protein existence level 4. From Escherichia coli.
   3175..3466    -  CDS            TcR (fragment): tetracycline efflux protein; tet; confers resistance to tetracycline
   3481..3502    -  protein_bind   CAP binding site: CAP binding activates transcription in the presence of cAMP. E. coli catabolite activator protein
   3515..4597    -  CDS            lacI: lac repressor; lacI; The lac repressor binds to the lac operator to inhibit transcription in E. coli. This inhibition can be relieved by adding lactose or isopropyl-β-D-thiogalactopyranoside (IPTG).
   4598..4675    -  promoter       lacI promoter: lacI
   4683..4962    -  CDS            TcR (fragment): tetracycline efflux protein; tet; confers resistance to tetracycline
   4984..5002    +  promoter       T7 promoter: promoter for bacteriophage T7 RNA polymerase
   5003..5027    +  protein_bind   lac operator: The lac repressor binds to the lac operator to inhibit transcription in E. coli. This inhibition can be relieved by adding lactose or isopropyl-β-D-thiogalactopyranoside (IPTG). lac repressor encoded by lacI
   5042..5064    +  RBS            RBS: efficient ribosome binding site from bacteriophage T7 gene 10 (Olins and Rangwala, 1989)
   5083..5099    +  CDS            capTEV™ (fragment): composite tag for in vivo biotinylation, TEV protease cleavage, and 6xHis tagging
   5110..5127    +  CDS            thrombin site: thrombin recognition and cleavage site
   5131..5163    +  CDS            T7 tag (gene 10 leader): leader peptide from bacteriophage T7 gene 10 promotes efficient translation in E. coli
   5176..5787    +  CDS            TFAM (fragment): TFAM_HUMAN - Also known as TCF6, TCF6L2. Experimental evidence at protein level: Swiss-Prot protein existence level 1. Binds to the mitochondrial light strand promoter and functions in mitochondrial transcription regulation (PubMed:29445193, PubMed:32183942). Component of the mitochondrial transcription initiation complex, composed at least of TFB2M, TFAM and POLRMT that is required for basal transcription of mitochondrial DNA (PubMed:29149603). In this complex, TFAM recruits POLRMT to a specific promoter whereas TFB2M induces structural changes in POLRMT to enable promoter opening and trappin
   5797..5814    +  CDS            9xHis (fragment): 9xHis affinity tag
   5824..5873    +  CDS            SET1 (fragment): solubility-enhancement tag derived from T7 phage gene 10B
   5881..5928    +  terminator     T7 terminator: transcription terminator for bacteriophage T7 RNA polymerase
>Addgene plasmid #60013 | Human _TFAM_NoMTS_Dimer_pET28a+ | depositor full sequence | sequence record 95838 | T7
TGGCGAATGGG
[124 nt withheld, positions 12-135]
C
[91 nt withheld, positions 137-227]
A
[49 nt withheld, positions 229-277]
CCTTTGACGTTGGAGTCCACGTTCTTT
[37 nt withheld, positions 305-341]
ACCCTATCTCGGTCTATTCTTTTGATTTATAAGGGATTTTGCCGATTTCGGCCTATTGGTTAAAAAATGA
GCTGATTTAACAAAAATTTAACGCGAATTTTAACAAAATATTAACGTTTACAATTTCAGGTGGCACTTTT
CGGGGAAATGTGCGCGGAACCCCTATTTGTTTATTTTTCTAAATACATTCAAATATGTATCCGCTCATGA
ATTAATTCTTAGAAAAACTCATCGAGCATCAAATGAAACTGCAATTTATTCATATCAGGATTATCAATAC
CATATTTTTGAAAAAGCCGTTTCTGTAATGAAGGAGAAAACTCACCGAGGCAGTTCCATAGGATGGCAAG
ATCCTGGTATCGGTCTGCGATTCCGACTCGTCCAACATCAATACAACCTATTAATTTCCCCTCGTCAAAA
ATAAGGTTATCAAGTGAGAAATCACCATGAGTGACGACTGAATCCGGTGAGAATGGCAAAAGTTTATGCA
TTTCTTTCCAGACTTGTTCAACAGGCCAGCCATTACGCTCGTCATCAAAATCACTCGCATCAACCAAACC
GTTATTCATTCGTGATTGCGCCTGAGCGAGACGAAATACGCGATCGCTGTTAAAAGGACAATTACAAACA
GGAATCGAATGCAACCGGCGCAGGAACACTGCCAGCGCATCAACAATATTTTCACCTGAATCAGGATATT
CTTCTAATACCTGGAATGCTGTTTTCCCGGGGATCGCAGTGGTGAGTAACCATGCATCATCAGGAGTACG
GATAAAATGCTTGATGGTCGGAAGAGGCATAAATTCCGTCAGCCAGTTTAGTCTGACCATCTCATCTGTA
ACATCATTGGCAACGCTACCTTTGCCATGTTTCAGAAACAACTCTGGCGCATCGGGCTTCCCATACAATC
GATAGATTGTCGCACCTGATTGCCCGACATTATCGCGAGCCCATTTATACCCATATAAATCAGCATCCAT
GTTGGAATTTAATCGCGGCCTAGAGCAAGACGTTTCCCGTTGAATATGGCTCATAACACCCCTTGTATTA
CTGTTTATGTAAGCAGACAGTTTTATTGTTCATGACCAAAATCCCTTAACGTGAGTTTTCGTTCCACTGA
GCGTCAGACCCCGTAGAAAAGATCAAAGGATCTTCTTGAGATCCTTTTTTTCTGCGCGTAATCTGCTGCT
TGCAAACAAAAAAACCACCGCTACCAGCGGTGGTTTGTTTGCCGGATCAAGAGCTACCAACTCTTTTTCC
GAAGGTAACTGGCTTCAGCAGAGCGCAGATACCAAATACTGTCCTTCTAGTGTAGCCGTAGTTAGGCCAC
CACTTCAAGAACTCTGTAGCACCGCCTACATACCTCGCTCTGCTAATCCTGTTACCAGTGGCTGCTGCCA
GTGGCGATAAGTCGTGTCTTACCGGGTTGGACTCAAGACGATAGTTACCGGATAAGGCGCAGCGGTCGGG
CTGAACGGGGGGTTCGTGCACACAGCCCAGCTTGGAGCGAACGACCTACACCGAACTGAGATACCTACAG
CGTGAGCTATGAGAAAGCGCCACGCTTCCCGAAGGGAGAAAGGCGGACAGGTATCCGGTAAGCGGCAGGG
TCGGAACAGGAGAGCGCACGAGGGAGCTTCCAGGGGGAAACGCCTGGTATCTTTATAGTCCTGTCGGGTT
TCGCCACCTCTGACTTGAGCGTCGATTTTTGTGATGCTCGTCAGGGGGGCGGAGCCTATGGAAAAACGCC
AGCAACGCGGCCTTTTTACGGTTCCTGGCCTTTTGCTGGCCTTTTGCTCACATGTTCTTTCCTGCGTTAT
CCCCTGATTCTGTGGATAACCGTATTACCGCCTTTGAGTGAGCTGATACCGCTCGCCGCAGCCGAACGAC
CGAGCGCAGCGAGTCAGTGAGCGAGGAAGCGGAAGAGCGCCTGATGCGGTATTTTCTCCTTACGCATCTG
TGCGGTATTTCACACCGCATATATGGTGCACTCTCAGTACAATCTGCTCTGATGCCGCATAGTTAAGCCA
GTATACACTCCGCTATCGCTACGTGACTGGGTCATGGCTGCGCCCCGACACCCGCCAACACCCGCTGACG
CGCCCTGACGGGCTTGTCTGCTCCCGGCATCCGCTTACAGACAAGCTGTGACCGTCTCCGGGAGCTGCAT
GTGTCAGAGGTTTTCACCGTCATCACCGAAACGCGCGAGGCAGCTGCGGTAAAGCTCATCAGCGTGGTCG
TGAAGCGATTCACAGATGTCTGCCTGTTCATCCGCGTCCAGCTCGTTGAGTTTCTCCAGAAGCGTTAATG
TCTGGCTTCTGATAAAGCGGGCCATGTTAAGGGCGGTTTTTTCCTGTTTGGTCACTGATGCCTCCGTGTA
AGGGGGATTTCTGTTCATGGGGGTAATGATACCGATGAAACGAGAGAGGATGCTCACGATACGGGTTACT
GATGATGAACATGCCCGGTTACTGGAACGTTGTGAGGGTAAACAACTGGCGGTATGGATGCGGCGGGACC
AGAGAAAAATCACTCAGGGTCAATGCCAGCGCTTCGTTAATACAGATGTAGGTGTTCCACAGGGTAGCCA
GCAGCATCCTGCGATGCAGATCCGGAACATAATGGTGCAGGGCGCTGACTTCCGCGTTTCCAGACTTTAC
GAAACACGGAAACCGAAGACCATTCATGTTGTTGCTCAGGTCGCAGACGTTTTGCAGCAGCAGTCGCTTC
ACGTTCGCTCGCGTATCGGTGATTCATTCTGCTAACCAGTAAGGCAACCCCGCCAGCCTAGCCGGGTCCT
CAACGACAGGAGCACGATCATGCGCACCCGTGGGGCCGCCATGCCGGCGATAATGGCCTGCTTCTCGCCG
AAACGTTTGGTGGCGGGACCAGTGACGAAGGCTTGAGCGAGGGCGTGCAAGATTCCGAATACCGCAAGCG
ACAGGCCGATCATCGTCGCGCTCCAGCGAAAGCGGTCCTCGCCGAAAATGACCCAGAGCGCTGCCGGCAC
CTGTCCTACGAGTTGCATGATAAAGAAGACAGTCATAAGTGCGGCGACGATAGTCATGCCCCGCGCCCAC
CGGAAGGAGCTGACTGGGTTGAAGGCTCTCAAGGGCATCGGTCGAGATCCCGGTGCCTAATGAGTGAGCT
AACTTACATTAATTGCGTTGCGCTCACTGCCCGCTTTCCAGTCGGGAAACCTGTCGTGCCAGCTGCATTA
ATGAATCGGCCAACGCGCGGGGAGAGGCGGTTTGCGTATTGGGCGCCAGGGTGGTTTTTCTTTTCACCAG
TGAGACGGGCAACAGCTGATTGCCCTTCACCGCCTGGCCCTGAGAGAGTTGCAGCAAGCGGTCCACGCTG
GTTTGCCCCAGCAGGCGAAAATCCTGTTTGATGGTGGTTAACGGCGGGATATAACATGAGCTGTCTTCGG
TATCGTCGTATCCCACTACCGAGATATCCGCACCAACGCGCAGCCCGGACTCGGTAATGGCGCGCATTGC
GCCCAGCGCCATCTGATCGTTGGCAACCAGCATCGCAGTGGGAACGATGCCCTCATTCAGCATTTGCATG
GTTTGTTGAAAACCGGACATGGCACTCCAGTCGCCTTCCCGTTCCGCTATCGGCTGAATTTGATTGCGAG
TGAGATATTTATGCCAGCCAGCCAGACGCAGACGCGCCGAGACAGAACTTAATGGGCCCGCTAACAGCGC
GATTTGCTGGTGACCCAATGCGACCAGATGCTCCACGCCCAGTCGCGTACCGTCTTCATGGGAGAAAATA
ATACTGTTGATGGGTGTCTGGTCAGAGACATCAAGAAATAACGCCGGAACATTAGTGCAGGCAGCTTCCA
CAGCAATGGCATCCTGGTCATCCAGCGGATAGTTAATGATCAGCCCACTGACGCGTTGCGCGAGAAGATT
GTGCACCGCCGCTTTACAGGCTTCGACGCCGCTTCGTTCTACCATCGACACCACCACGCTGGCACCCAGT
TGATCGGCGCGAGATTTAATCGCCGCGACAATTTGCGACGGCGCGTGCAGGGCCAGACTGGAGGTGGCAA
CGCCAATCAGCAACGACTGTTTGCCCGCCAGTTGTTGTGCCACGCGGTTGGGAATGTAATTCAGCTCCGC
CATCGCCGCTTCCACTTTTTCCCGCGTTTTCGCAGAAACGTGGCTGGCCTGGTTCACCACGCGGGAAACG
GTCTGATAAGAGACACCGGCATACTCTGCGACATCGTATAACGTTACTGGTTTCACATTCACCACCCTGA
ATTGACTCTCTTCCGGGCGCTATCATGCCATACCGCGAAAGGTTTTGCGCCATTCGATGGTGTCCGGGAT
CTCGACGCTCTCCCTTATGCGACTCCTGCATTAGGAAGCAGCCCAGTAGTAGGTTGAGGCCGTTGAGCAC
CGCCGCCGCAAGGAATGGTGCATGCAAGGAGATGGCGCCCAACAGTCCCCCGGCCACGGGGCCTGCCACC
ATACCCACGCCGAAACAAGCGCTCATGAGCCCGAAGTGGCGAGCCCGATCTTCCCCATCGGTGATGTCGG
CGATATAGGCGCCAGCAACCGCACCTGTGGCGCCGGTGATGCCGGCCACGATGCGTCCGGCGTAGAGGAT
CGAGATCTCGATCCCGCGAAATTAATACGACTCACTATAGGGGAATTGTGAGCGGATAACAATTCCCCTC
TAGAAATAATTTTGTTTAACTTTAAGAAGGAGATATACCATGGGCAGCAGCCATCATCATCATCATCACA
GCAGCGGCCTGGTGCCGCGCGGCAGCCATATGGCTAGCATGACTGGTGGACAGCAAATGGGTCGCGGATC
CATGTCATCTGTCTTGGCAAGTTGTCCAAAGAAACCTGTAAGTTCTTACCTTCGATTTTCTAAAGAACAA
CTACCCATATTTAAAGCTCAGAACCCAGATGCAAAAACTACAGAACTAATTAGAAGAATTGCCCAGCGTT
GGAGGGAACTTCCTGATTCAAAGAAAAAAATATATCAAGATGCTTATAGGGCGGAGTGGCAGGTATATAA
AGAAGAGATAAGCAGATTTAAAGAACAGCTAACTCCAAGTCAGATTATGTCTTTGGAAAAAGAAATCATG
GACAAACATTTAAAAAGGAAAGCTATGACAAAAAAAAAAGAGTTAACACTGCTTGGAAAACCAAAAAGAC
CTCGTTCAGCTTATAACGTTTATGTAGCTGAAAGATTCCAAGAAGCTAAGGGTGATTCACCGCAGGAAAA
GCTGAAGACTGTAAAGGAAAACTGGAAAAATCTGTCTGACTCTGAAAAGGAATTATATATTCAGCATGCT
AAAGAGGACGAAACTCGTTATCATAATGAAATGAAGTCTTGGGAAGAACAAATGATTGAAGTTGGACGAA
AGGATCTTCTACGTCGCACAATAAAGAAACAACGAAAATATGGTGCTGAGGAGTGTTAACTCGAGCACCA
CCACCACCACCACTGAGATCCGGCTGCTAACAAAGCCCGAAAGGAAGCTGAGTTGGCTGCTGCCACCGCT
GAGCAATAACTAGCATAACCCCTTGGGGCCTCTAAACGGGTCTTGAGGGGTTTTTTGCTGAAAGGAGGAA
CTATATCCGGAT
