>Addgene plasmid #60013 | Human _TFAM_NoMTS_Dimer_pET28a+ | addgene partial sequence | sequence record 97654 | F1ori-R 5'-AGGGAAGAAAGCGAAAGGAG-3'
CAAGACCCGTTTAGAGGCCCCAAGGGGTTATGCTAGTTATTGCTCAGCGGTGGCAGCAGCCAACTCAGCT
TCCTTTCGGGCTTTGTTAGCAGCCGGATCTCAGTGGTGGTGGTGGTGGTGCTCGAGTTAACACTCCTCAG
CACCATATTTTCGTTGTTTCTTTATTGTGCGACGTAGAAGATCCTTTCGTCCAACTTCAATCATTTGTTC
TTCCCAAGACTTCATTTCATTATGATAACGAGTTTCGTCCTCTTTAGCATGCTGAATATATAATTCCTTT
TCAGAGTCAGACAGATTTTTCCAGTTTTCCTTTACAGTCTTCAGCTTTTCCTGCGGTGAATCACCCTTAG
CTTCTTGGAATCTTTCAGCTACATAAACGTTATAAGCTGAACGAGGTCTTTTTGGTTTTCCAAGCAGTGT
TAACTCTTTTTTTTTTGTCATAGCTTTCCTTTTTAAATGTTTGTCCATGATTTCTTTTTCCAAAGACATA
ATCTGACTTGGAGTTAGCTGTTCTTTAAATGCGCTTATCTCTGCTTTATATACCTGCCACGCCGCCCTAT
AAGCATCTTGAAATATTTTTTTCGCTGAATCAGGAAGTTCCCTCCAACGCTGGGCAATTCTTCTAATTAG
TTCTGTAGTTTTTGCATCTGGGTTCTGAGCTTTAAATATGGGTAGT
