>Addgene plasmid #60013 | Human _TFAM_NoMTS_Dimer_pET28a+ | addgene partial sequence | sequence record 97655 | LacI-R 5'-GGCATACTCTGCGACATCGT-3'
CCACCCTGAATTGACTCTCTTCCGGGCGCTATCATGCCATACCGCGAAAGGTTTTGCGCCATTCGATGGT
GTCCGGGATCTCGACGCTCTCCCTTATGCGACTCCTGCATTAGGAAGCAGCCCAGTAGTAGGTTGAGGCC
GTTGAGCACCGCCGCCGCAAGGAATGGTGCATGCAAGGAGATGGCGCCCAACAGTCCCCCGGCCACGGGG
CCTGCCACCATACCCACGCCGAAACAAGCGCTCATGAGCCCGAAGTGGCGAGCCCGATCTTCCCCATCGG
TGATGTCGGCGATATAGGCGCCAGCAACCGCACCTGTGGCGCCGGTGATGCCGGCCACGATGCGTCCGGC
GTAGAGGATCGAGATCTCGATCCCGCGAAATTAATACGACTCACTATAGGGGAATTGTGAGCGGATAACA
ATTCCCCTCTAGAAATAATTTTGTTTAACTTTAAGAAGGAGATATACCATGGGCAGCAGCCATCATCATC
ATCATCACAGCAGCGGCCTGGTGCCGCGCGGCAGCCATATGGCTAGCATGACTGGTGGACAGCAAATGGG
TCGCGGATCCATGTCATCTGTCTTGGCAAGTTGTCCAAAGAAACCTGTAAGTTCTTACCTTCGATTTTCT
AAAGAACAACTACCCATATTTAAAGCTCAGAACCCAGATGCAA
